Addgene plasmid #35637: pLenti6-GFP
Depositing lab: Daniel Haber. Depositing organization: Massachusetts General Hospital. Publication: TAK1 Inhibition Promotes Apoptosis in KRAS-Dependent Colon Cancers. Singh A, Sweeney MF, Yu M, Burger A, Greninger P, Benes C, Haber DA, Settleman J. Cell. 2012 Feb 17;148(4):639-50. 10.1016/j.cell.2011.12.033 PubMed 22341439.
Backbone
  Vector backbone: pLenti6
  Backbone manufacturer: Invitrogen
  Backbone size w/o insert (bp): 10000
  Vector type: Mammalian Expression, Lentiviral
  Selectable markers: Blasticidin
Growth in bacteria
  Bacterial resistance: Ampicillin, 100 μg/mL
  Growth temperature: 37°C
  Growth strain: Stbl3
  Copy number: High Copy
Gene/Insert
  Gene/Insert name: GFP
  Species: Synthetic
  Promoter: CMV
  Cloning method: Gateway Cloning
  Sequencing primers: 5′ attL1; 3′ attL2
Terms and licenses: Academic/Nonprofit Terms; Industry Terms: Not Available to Industry
How to cite: pLenti6-GFP was a gift from Daniel Haber (Addgene plasmid # 35637 ; http://n2t.net/addgene:35637 ; RRID:Addgene_35637)
