[The description below was written by a language model from this plasmid's Addgene catalogue record.]
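Description:
pLenti6-GFP is a lentiviral mammalian expression plasmid built on the commercial pLenti6 backbone, listed at roughly 10 kb without the insert. It is maintained in bacteria as a high-copy plasmid under ampicillin selection. The recorded host is a recombination-deficient strain of the kind generally chosen for lentiviral vectors, because it limits rearrangement between the repeated long terminal repeat sequences. For mammalian cells the vector carries a blasticidin selectable marker, which allows transduced or transfected populations to be enriched after delivery.

The payload is a GFP coding sequence, recorded as synthetic, expressed from the CMV promoter, a strong constitutive promoter in many mammalian cell types. The insert was introduced by Gateway recombination cloning, and the sequencing primers listed correspond to att recombination sites flanking the insert. As a lentiviral transfer vector, the plasmid would be expected to supply the viral elements needed to package the expression cassette into particles when packaging and envelope functions are provided in trans, leading to stable integration in target cells. However, no feature table accompanies the record, so the specific LTR configuration, packaging signal, the promoter driving blasticidin resistance and the exact GFP variant are not stated.

The record does not spell out an intended use. A blasticidin-selectable, CMV-driven GFP lentivector is typically used as a fluorescent control alongside matched vectors expressing genes of interest, and to monitor transduction efficiency. It was deposited in connection with a study of TAK1 inhibition in KRAS-dependent colon cancer cells.
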