>Addgene plasmid #35637 | pLenti6-GFP | addgene partial sequence | sequence record 45093 | CMV-F 5'-CGCAAATGGGCGGTAGGCGTG-3'
AAGACACCGACTCTAGAGGATCCACTAGTCCAGTGTGGTGGAATTCTGCAGATATCAACAAGTTTGTACA
AAAAAGCAGGCTTCACCATGGTGAGCAAGGGCGAGGAGCTGTTCACCGGGGTGGTGCCCATCCTGGTCGA
GCTGGACGGCGACGTAAACGGCCACAAGTTCAGCGTGTCCGGCGAGGGCGAGGGCGATGCCACCTACGGC
AAGCTGACCCTGAAGTTCATCTGCACCACCGGCAAGCTGCCCGTGCCCTGGCCCACCCTCGTGACCACCC
TGACCTACGGCGTGCAGTGCTTCAGCCGCTACCCCGACCACATGAAGCAGCACGACTTCTTCAAGTCCGC
CATGCCCGAAGGCTACGTCCAGGAGCGCACCATCTTCTTCAAGGACGACGGCAACTACAAGACCCGCGCC
GAGGTGAAGTTCGAGGGCGACACCCTGGTGAACCGCATCGAGCTGAAGGGCATCGACTTCAAGGAGGACG
GCAACATCCTGGGGCACAAGCTGGAGTACAACTACAACAGCCACAACGTCTATATCATGGCCGACAAGCA
GAAGAACGGCATCAAGGTGAACTTCAAGATCCGCCACAACATCGAGGACGGCAGCGTGCAGCTCGCCGAC
CACTACCAGCAGAACACCCCCATCGGCGACGGCCCCGTGCTGCTGCCCGACAACCACTACCTGAGCACCC
AGTCCGCCCTGAGCAAAGACCCC
